>Addgene plasmid #116646 | pHAGE-PTPN11-Q79R | addgene full sequence | sequence record 252881 | Addgene NGS Result
TGGAAGGGCTAATTCACTCCCAAAGAAGACAAGATATCCTTGATCTGTGGATCTACCACACACAAGGCTA
CTTCCCTGATTAGCAGAACTACACACCAGGGCCAGGGGTCAGATATCCACTGACCTTTGGATGGTGCTAC
AAGCTAGTACCAGTTGAGCCAGATAAGGTAGAAGAGGCCAATAAAGGAGAGAACACCAGCTTGTTACACC
CTGTGAGCCTGCATGGGATGGATGACCCGGAGAGAGAAGTGTTAGAGTGGAGGTTTGACAGCCGCCTAGC
ATTTCATCACGTGGCCCGAGAGCTGCATCCGGAGTACTTCAAGAACTGCTGATATCGAGCTTGCTACAAG
GGACTTTCCGCTGGGGACTTTCCAGGGAGGCGTGGCCTGGGCGGGACTGGGGAGTGGCGAGCCCTCAGAT
CCTGCATATAAGCAGCTGCTTTTTGCCTGTACTGGGTCTCTCTGGTTAGACCAGATCTGAGCCTGGGAGC
TCTCTGGCTAACTAGGGAACCCACTGCTTAAGCCTCAATAAAGCTTGCCTTGAGTGCTTCAAGTAGTGTG
TGCCCGTCTGTTGTGTGACTCTGGTAACTAGAGATCCCTCAGACCCTTTTAGTCAGTGTGGAAAATCTCT
AGCAGTGGCGCCCGAACAGGGACTTGAAAGCGAAAGGGAAACCAGAGGAGCTCTCTCGACGCAGGACTCG
GCTTGCTGAAGCGCGCACGGCAAGAGGCGAGGGGCGGCGACTGGTGAGTACGCCAAAAATTTTGACTAGC
GGAGGCTAGAAGGAGAGAGATGGGTGCGAGAGCGTCAGTATTAAGCGGGGGAGAATTAGATCGCGATGGG
AAAAAATTCGGTTAAGGCCAGGGGGAAAGAAAAAATATAAATTAAAACATATAGTATGGGCAAGCAGGGA
GCTAGAACGATTCGCAGTTAATCCTGGCCTGTTAGAAACATCAGAAGGCTGTAGACAAATACTGGGACAG
CTACAACCATCCCTTCAGACAGGATCAGAAGAACTTAGATCATTATATAATACAGTAGCAACCCTCTATT
GTGTGCATCAAAGGATAGAGATAAAAGACACCAAGGAAGCTTTAGACAAGATAGAGGAAGAGCAAAACAA
AAGTAAGACCACCGCACAGCAAGCGGCCGGCCGCTGATCTTCAGACCTGGAGGAGGAGATATGAGGGACA
ATTGGAGAAGTGAATTATATAAATATAAAGTAGTAAAAATTGAACCATTAGGAGTAGCACCCACCAAGGC
AAAGAGAAGAGTGGTGCAGAGAGAAAAAAGAGCAGTGGGAATAGGAGCTTTGTTCCTTGGGTTCTTGGGA
GCAGCAGGAAGCACTATGGGCGCAGCGTCAATGACGCTGACGGTACAGGCCAGACAATTATTGTCTGGTA
TAGTGCAGCAGCAGAACAATTTGCTGAGGGCTATTGAGGCGCAACAGCATCTGTTGCAACTCACAGTCTG
GGGCATCAAGCAGCTCCAGGCAAGAATCCTGGCTGTGGAAAGATACCTAAAGGATCAACAGCTCCTGGGG
ATTTGGGGTTGCTCTGGAAAACTCATTTGCACCACTGCTGTGCCTTGGAATGCTAGTTGGAGTAATAAAT
CTCTGGAACAGATTTGGAATCACACGACCTGGATGGAGTGGGACAGAGAAATTAACAATTACACAAGCTT
AATACACTCCTTAATTGAAGAATCGCAAAACCAGCAAGAAAAGAATGAACAAGAATTATTGGAATTAGAT
AAATGGGCAAGTTTGTGGAATTGGTTTAACATAACAAATTGGCTGTGGTATATAAAATTATTCATAATGA
TAGTAGGAGGCTTGGTAGGTTTAAGAATAGTTTTTGCTGTACTTTCTATAGTGAATAGAGTTAGGCAGGG
ATATTCACCATTATCGTTTCAGACCCACCTCCCAACCCCGAGGGGACCCGACAGGCCCGAAGGAATAGAA
GAAGAAGGTGGAGAGAGAGACAGAGACAGATCCATTCGATTAGTGAACGGATCTCGACGGTATCGCCGAA
TTCACAAATGGCAGTATTCATCCACAATTTTAAAAGAAAAGGGGGGATTGGGGGGTACAGTGCAGGGGAA
AGAATAGTAGACATAATAGCAACAGACATACAAACTAAAGAATTACAAAAACAAATTACAAAAATTCAAA
ATTTTCGGGTTTATTACAGGGACAGCAGAGATCCAGTTTGGACTAGTCGTGAGGCTCCGGTGCCCGTCAG
TGGGCAGAGCGCACATCGCCCACAGTCCCCGAGAAGTTGGGGGGAGGGGTCGGCAATTGAACCGGTGCCT
AGAGAAGGTGGCGCGGGGTAAACTGGGAAAGTGATGTCGTGTACTGGCTCCGCCTTTTTCCCGAGGGTGG
GGGAGAACCGTATATAAGTGCAGTAGTCGCCGTGAACGTTCTTTTTCGCAACGGGTTTGCCGCCAGAACA
CAGGTAAGTGCCGTGTGTGGTTCCCGCGGGCCTGGCCTCTTTACGGGTTATGGCCCTTGCGTGCCTTGAA
TTACTTCCACCTGGCTGCAGTACGTGATTCTTGATCCCGAGCTTCGGGTTGGAAGTGGGTGGGAGAGTTC
GAGGCCTTGCGCTTAAGGAGCCCCTTCGCCTCGTGCTTGAGTTGAGGCCTGGCCTGGGCGCTGGGGCCGC
CGCGTGCGAATCTGGTGGCACCTTCGCGCCTGTCTCGCTGCTTTCGATAAGTCTCTAGCCATTTAAAATT
TTTGATGACCTGCTGCGACGCTTTTTTTCTGGCAAGATAGTCTTGTAAATGCGGGCCAAGATCTGCACAC
TGGTATTTCGGTTTTTGGGGCCGCGGGCGGCGACGGGGCCCGTGCGTCCCAGCGCACATGTTCGGCGAGG
CGGGGCCTGCGAGCGCGGCCACCGAGAATCGGACGGGGGTAGTCTCAAGCTGGCCGGCCTGCTCTGGTGC
CTGGCCTCGCGCCGCCGTGTATCGCCCCGCCCTGGGCGGCAAGGCTGGCCCGGTCGGCACCAGTTGCGTG
AGCGGAAAGATGGCCGCTTCCCGGCCCTGCTGCAGGGAGCTCAAAATGGAGGACGCGGCGCTCGGGAGAG
CGGGCGGGTGAGTCACCCACACAAAGGAAAAGGGCCTTTCCGTCCTCAGCCGTCGCTTCATGTGACTCCA
CGGAGTACCGGGCGCCGTCCAGGCACCTCGATTAGTTCTCGAGCTTTTGGAGTACGTCGTCTTTAGGTTG
GGGGGAGGGGTTTTATGCGATGGAGTTTCCCCACACTGAGTGGGTGGAGACTGAAGTTAGGCCAGCTTGG
CACTTGATGTAATTCTCCTTGGAATTTGCCCTTTTTGAGTTTGGATCTTGGTTCATTCTCAAGCCTCAGA
CAGTGGTTCAAAGTTTTTTTCTTCCATTTCAGGTGTCGTGAAGCGGCCCTGCAGATATCAACAAGTTTGT
ACAAAAAAGCAGGCACCATGACATCGCGGAGATGGTTTCACCCAAATATCACTGGTGTGGAGGCAGAAAA
CCTACTGTTGACAAGAGGAGTTGATGGCAGTTTTTTGGCAAGGCCTAGTAAAAGTAACCCTGGAGACTTC
ACACTTTCCGTTAGAAGAAATGGAGCTGTCACCCACATCAAGATTCAGAACACTGGTGATTACTATGACC
TGTATGGAGGGGAGAAATTTGCCACTTTGGCTGAGTTGGTCCGGTATTACATGGAACATCACGGGCAATT
AAAAGAGAAGAATGGAGATGTCATTGAGCTTAAATATCCTCTGAACTGTGCAGATCCTACCTCTGAAAGG
TGGTTTCATGGACATCTCTCTGGGAAAGAAGCAGAGAAATTATTAACTGAAAAAGGAAAACATGGTAGTT
TTCTTGTACGAGAGAGCCAGAGCCACCCTGGAGATTTTGTTCTTTCTGTGCGCACTGGTGATGACAAAGG
GGAGAGCAATGACGGCAAGTCTAAAGTGACCCATGTTATGATTCGCTGTCAGGAACTGAAATACGACGTT
GGTGGAGGAGAACGGTTTGATTCTTTGACAGATCTTGTGGAACATTATAAGAAGAATCCTATGGTGGAAA
CATTGGGTACAGTACTACAACTCAAGCAGCCCCTTAACACGACTCGTATAAATGCTGCTGAAATAGAAAG
CAGAGTTCGAGAACTAAGCAAATTAGCTGAGACCACAGATAAAGTCAAACAAGGCTTTTGGGAAGAATTT
GAGACACTACAACAACAGGAGTGCAAACTTCTCTACAGCCGAAAAGAGGGTCAAAGGCAAGAAAACAAAA
ACAAAAATAGATATAAAAACATCCTGCCCTTTGATCATACCAGGGTTGTCCTACACGATGGTGATCCCAA
TGAGCCTGTTTCAGATTACATCAATGCAAATATCATCATGCCTGAATTTGAAACCAAGTGCAACAATTCA
AAGCCCAAAAAGAGTTACATTGCCACACAAGGCTGCCTGCAAAACACGGTGAATGACTTTTGGCGGATGG
TGTTCCAAGAAAACTCCCGAGTGATTGTCATGACAACGAAAGAAGTGGAGAGAGGAAAGAGTAAATGTGT
CAAATACTGGCCTGATGAGTATGCTCTAAAAGAATATGGCGTCATGCGTGTTAGGAACGTCAAAGAAAGC
GCCGCTCATGACTATACGCTAAGAGAACTTAAACTTTCAAAGGTTGGACAAGGGAATACGGAGAGAACGG
TCTGGCAATACCACTTTCGGACCTGGCCGGACCACGGCGTGCCCAGCGACCCTGGGGGCGTGCTGGACTT
CCTGGAGGAGGTGCACCATAAGCAGGAGAGCATCATGGATGCAGGGCCGGTCGTGGTGCACTGCAGGTAG
AACCCAGCTTTCTTGTACAAAGTGGTGATATCCAATTAACCCTCACTAAAGGGTTATGTAGAGATGAAAG
AAATTACCCTATAGTGAGTCGTATTACCACCCAACTTTTCTATACAAAGTGGTTGATATCCAGCACAGTG
GCGGCCGCTCGAGTCTAGAGGGCCCGCGGTTCGAAGGTAAGCCTATCCCTAACCCTCTCCTCGGTCTCGA
TTCTACGCGTACCGGTTAGTAATGAGATCCCTCCCCCCCCCCTAACGTTACTGGCCGAAGCCGCTTGGAA
TAAGGCCGGTGTGCGTTTGTCTATATGTTATTTTCCACCATATTGCCGTCTTTTGGCAATGTGAGGGCCC
GGAAACCTGGCCCTGTCTTCTTGACGAGCATTCCTAGGGGTCTTTCCCCTCTCGCCAAAGGAATGCAAGG
TCTGTTGAATGTCGTGAAGGAAGCAGTTCCTCTGGAAGCTTCTTGAAGACAAACAACGTCTGTAGCGACC
CTTTGCAGGCAGCGGAACCCCCCACCTGGCGACAGGTGCCTCTGCGGCCAAAAGCCACGTGTATAAGATA
CACCTGCAAAGGCGGCACAACCCCAGTGCCACGTTGTGAGTTGGATAGTTGTGGAAAGAGTCAAATGGCT
CTCCTCAAGCGTATTCAACAAGGGGCTGAAGGATGCCCAGAAGGTACCCCATTGTATGGGATCTGATCTG
GGGCCTCGGTGCACATGCTTTACATGTGTTTAGTCGAGGTTAAAAAAACGTCTAGGCCCCCCGAACCACG
GGGACGTGGTTTTCCTTTGAAAAACACGATGATAATATGGCCACACATATGACCGAGTACAAGCCCACGG
TGCGCCTCGCCACCCGCGACGACGTCCCCAGGGCCGTACGCACCCTCGCCGCCGCGTTCGCCGACTACCC
CGCCACGCGCCACACCGTCGATCCGGACCGCCACATCGAGCGGGTCACCGAGCTGCAAGAACTCTTCCTC
ACGCGCGTCGGGCTCGACATCGGCAAGGTGTGGGTCGCGGACGACGGCGCCGCGGTGGCGGTCTGGACCA
CGCCGGAGAGCGTCGAAGCGGGGGCGGTGTTCGCCGAGATCGGCCCGCGCATGGCCGAGTTGAGCGGTTC
CCGGCTGGCCGCGCAGCAACAGATGGAAGGCCTCCTGGCGCCGCACCGGCCCAAGGAGCCCGCGTGGTTC
CTGGCCACCGTCGGCGTCTCGCCCGACCACCAGGGCAAGGGTCTGGGCAGCGCCGTCGTGCTCCCCGGAG
TGGAGGCGGCCGAGCGCGCCGGGGTGCCCGCCTTCCTGGAGACCTCCGCGCCCCGCAACCTCCCCTTCTA
CGAGCGGCTCGGCTTCACCGTCACCGCCGACGTCGAGGTGCCCGAAGGACCGCGCACCTGGTGCATGACC
CGCAAGCCCGGTGCCTAAATCGATAGATCCTAATCAACCTCTGGATTACAAAATTTGTGAAAGATTGACT
GGTATTCTTAACTATGTTGCTCCTTTTACGCTATGTGGATACGCTGCTTTAATGCCTTTGTATCATGCTA
TTGCTTCCCGTATGGCTTTCATTTTCTCCTCCTTGTATAAATCCTGGTTGCTGTCTCTTTATGAGGAGTT
GTGGCCCGTTGTCAGGCAACGTGGCGTGGTGTGCACTGTGTTTGCTGACGCAACCCCCACTGGTTGGGGC
ATTGCCACCACCTGTCAGCTCCTTTCCGGGACTTTCGCTTTCCCCCTCCCTATTGCCACGGCGGAACTCA
TCGCCGCCTGCCTTGCCCGCTGCTGGACAGGGGCTCGGCTGTTGGGCACTGACAATTCCGTGGTGTTGTC
GGGGAAATCATCGTCCTTTCCTTGGCTGCTCGCCTGTGTTGCCACCTGGATTCTGCGCGGGACGTCCTTC
TGCTACGTCCCTTCGGCCCTCAATCCAGCGGACCTTCCTTCCCGCGGCCTGCTGCCGGCTCTGCGGCCTC
TTCCGCGTCTTCGCCTTCGCCCTCAGACGAGTCGGATCTCCCTTTGGGCCGCCTCCCCGCCTGAGATCCT
TTAAGACCAATGACTTACAAGGCAGCTGTAGATCTTAGCCACTTTTTAAAAGAAAAGGGGGGACTGGAAG
GGCTAATTCACTCCCAACGAAGACAAGATCTGCTTTTTGCTTGTACTGGGTCTCTCTGGTTAGACCAGAT
CTGAGCCTGGGAGCTCTCTGGCTAACTAGGGAACCCACTGCTTAAGCCTCAATAAAGCTTGCCTTGAGTG
CTTCAAGTAGTGTGTGCCCGTCTGTTGTGTGACTCTGGTAACTAGAGATCCCTCAGACCCTTTTAGTCAG
TGTGGAAAATCTCTAGCAGTAGTAGTTCATGTCATCTTATTATTCAGTATTTATAACTTGCAAAGAAATG
AATATCAGAGAGTGAGAGGCCCGGGTTAATTAAGGAAAGGGCTAGATCATTCTTGAAGACGAAAGGGCCT
CGTGATACGCCTATTTTTATAGGTTAATGTCATGATAATAATGGTTTCTTAGACGTCAGGTGGCACTTTT
CGGGGAAATGTGCGCGGAACCCCTATTTGTTTATTTTTCTAAATACATTCAAATATGTATCCGCTCATGA
GACAATAACCCTGATAAATGCTTCAATAATATTGAAAAAGGAAGAGTATGAGTATTCAACATTTCCGTGT
CGCCCTTATTCCCTTTTTTGCGGCATTTTGCCTTCCTGTTTTTGCTCACCCAGAAACGCTGGTGAAAGTA
AAAGATGCTGAAGATCAGTTGGGTGCACGAGTGGGTTACATCGAACTGGATCTCAACAGCGGTAAGATCC
TTGAGAGTTTTCGCCCCGAAGAACGTTTTCCAATGATGAGCACTTTTAAAGTTCTGCTATGTGGCGCGGT
ATTATCCCGTGTTGACGCCGGGCAAGAGCAACTCGGTCGCCGCATACACTATTCTCAGAATGACTTGGTT
GAGTACTCACCAGTCACAGAAAAGCATCTTACGGATGGCATGACAGTAAGAGAATTATGCAGTGCTGCCA
TAACCATGAGTGATAACACTGCGGCCAACTTACTTCTGACAACGATCGGAGGACCGAAGGAGCTAACCGC
TTTTTTGCACAACATGGGGGATCATGTAACTCGCCTTGATCGTTGGGAACCGGAGCTGAATGAAGCCATA
CCAAACGACGAGCGTGACACCACGATGCCTGTAGCAATGGCAACAACGTTGCGCAAACTATTAACTGGCG
AACTACTTACTCTAGCTTCCCGGCAACAATTAATAGACTGGATGGAGGCGGATAAAGTTGCAGGACCACT
TCTGCGCTCGGCCCTTCCGGCTGGCTGGTTTATTGCTGATAAATCTGGAGCCGGTGAGCGTGGGTCTCGC
GGTATCATTGCAGCACTGGGGCCAGATGGTAAGCCCTCCCGTATCGTAGTTATCTACACGACGGGGAGTC
AGGCAACTATGGATGAACGAAATAGACAGATCGCTGAGATAGGTGCCTCACTGATTAAGCATTGGTAACT
GTCAGACCAAGTTTACTCATATATACTTTAGATTGATTTAAAACTTCATTTTTAATTTAAAAGGATCTAG
GTGAAGATCCTTTTTGATAATCTCATGACCAAAATCCCTTAACGTGAGTTTTCGTTCCACTGAGCGTCAG
ACCCCGTAGAAAAGATCAAAGGATCTTCTTGAGATCCTTTTTTTCTGCGCGTAATCTGCTGCTTGCAAAC
AAAAAAACCACCGCTACCAGCGGTGGTTTGTTTGCCGGATCAAGAGCTACCAACTCTTTTTCCGAAGGTA
ACTGGCTTCAGCAGAGCGCAGATACCAAATACTGTTCTTCTAGTGTAGCCGTAGTTAGGCCACCACTTCA
AGAACTCTGTAGCACCGCCTACATACCTCGCTCTGCTAATCCTGTTACCAGTGGCTGCTGCCAGTGGCGA
TAAGTCGTGTCTTACCGGGTTGGACTCAAGACGATAGTTACCGGATAAGGCGCAGCGGTCGGGCTGAACG
GGGGGTTCGTGCACACAGCCCAGCTTGGAGCGAACGACCTACACCGAACTGAGATACCTACAGCGTGAGC
TATGAGAAAGCGCCACGCTTCCCGAAGGGAGAAAGGCGGACAGGTATCCGGTAAGCGGCAGGGTCGGAAC
AGGAGAGCGCACGAGGGAGCTTCCAGGGGGAAACGCCTGGTATCTTTATAGTCCTGTCGGGTTTCGCCAC
CTCTGACTTGAGCGTCGATTTTTGTGATGCTCGTCAGGGGGGCGGAGCCTATGGAAAAACGCCAGCAACG
CGGCCTTTTTACGGTTCCTGGCCTTTTGCTGGCCTTTTGCTCACATGTTCTTTCCTGCGTTATCCCCTGA
TTCTGTGGATAACCGTATTACCGCCTTTGAGTGAGCTGATACCGCTCGCCGCAGCCGAACGACCGAGCGC
AGCGAGTCAGTGAGCGAGGAAGCGGAAGAGCGCCCAATACGCAAACCGCCTCTCCCCGCGCGTTGGCCGA
TTCATTAATGCAGCAAGCTCATGGCTGACTAATTTTTTTTATTTATGCAGAGGCCGAGGCCGCCTCGGCC
TCTGAGCTATTCCAGAAGTAGTGAGGAGGCTTTTTTGGAGGCCTAGGCTTTTGCAAAAAGCTCCCCGTGG
CACGACAGGTTTCCCGACTGGAAAGCGGGCAGTGAGCGCAACGCAATTAATGTGAGTTAGCTCACTCATT
AGGCACCCCAGGCTTTACACTTTATGCTTCCGGCTCGTATGTTGTGTGGAATTGTGAGCGGATAACAATT
TCACACAGGAAACAGCTATGACATGATTACGAATTTCACAAATAAAGCATTTTTTTCACTGCATTCTAGT
TGTGGTTTGTCCAAACTCATCAATGTATCTTATCATGTCTGGATCAACTGGATAACTCAAGCTAACCAAA
ATCATCCCAAACTTCCCACCCCATACCCTATTACCACTGCCAATTACCTGTGGTTTCATTTACTCTAAAC
CTGTGATTCCTCTGAATTATTTTCATTTTAAAGAAATTGTATTTGTTAAATATGTACTACAAACTTAGTA
GT
Features (pLannotate 1.2.2; 30 found; start..end, strand, type, name):
    377..634     +  LTR            5' LTR (truncated): truncated 5' long terminal repeat (LTR) from HIV-1
    681..806     +  misc_feature   HIV-1 Ψ: packaging signal of human immunodeficiency virus type 1
    790..1128    +  CDS            HIV-1 gag (fragment): gag protein from human immunodeficiency virus 1; gag
   1303..1536    +  misc_feature   RRE: The Rev response element (RRE) of HIV-1 allows for Rev-dependent mRNA export from the nucleus to the cytoplasm.
   1913..2013    +  CDS            Rev (fragment): human immunodeficiency virus 1 (HIV-1) Rev protein; rev; enhances nuclear export of unspliced and incompletely spliced viral mRNAs
   2058..2175    +  misc_feature   cPPT/CTS: central polypurine tract and central termination sequence of HIV-1
   2223..3401    +  promoter       EF-1α promoter: strong constitutive promoter for human elongation factor EF-1α
   3422..3442    +  protein_bind   attB1: mutant version of attB; core recombination site for the Gateway® BP reaction BP Clonase™
   3448..4824    +  CDS            PTPN11 (fragment): PTN11_HUMAN - Also known as PTP2C, SHPTP2. Experimental evidence at protein level: Swiss-Prot protein existence level 1. Acts downstream of various receptor and cytoplasmic protein tyrosine kinases to participate in the signal transduction from the cell surface to the nucleus (PubMed:10655584, PubMed:18559669, PubMed:18829466, PubMed:26742426, PubMed:28074573). Positively regulates MAPK signal transduction pathway (PubMed:28074573). Dephosphorylates GAB1, ARHGAP35 and EGFR (PubMed:28074573). Dephosphorylates ROCK2 at 'Tyr-722' resulting in stimulation of its RhoA binding activity (PubMed:18559
   4832..4856    -  protein_bind   attB2: mutant version of attB; recombination site for the Gateway® BP reaction BP Clonase™
   4864..4882    +  promoter       T3 promoter: promoter for bacteriophage T3 RNA polymerase
   4908..4926    -  promoter       T7 promoter: promoter for bacteriophage T7 RNA polymerase
   4932..4950    -  protein_bind   attB4 (fragment): mutant version of attB; core recombination site for the Gateway® BP reaction BP Clonase™
   5006..5047    +  CDS            V5 tag: epitope tag from simian virus 5
   5173..5635    +  misc_feature   IRES: internal ribosome entry site (IRES) of the encephalomyocarditis virus (EMCV)
   5649..6246    +  CDS            PuroR (fragment): puromycin N-acetyltransferase; pac from Streptomyces; confers resistance to puromycin
   6262..6850    +  misc_feature   WPRE: woodchuck hepatitis virus posttranscriptional regulatory element
   6858..6923    +  CDS            nef (fragment): NEF_HV1Z2 - Experimental evidence at protein level: Swiss-Prot protein existence level 1. Extracellular Nef protein targets CD4(+) T-lymphocytes for apoptosis by interacting with CXCR4 surface receptors. From Human immunodeficiency virus type 1 group M subtype D (isolate Z2/CDC-Z34) (HIV-1).
   6925..7158    +  LTR            3' LTR (ΔU3): self-inactivating 3' long terminal repeat (LTR) from HIV-1
   7363..7467    +  promoter       AmpR promoter: bla
   7468..8328    +  CDS            AmpR: β-lactamase; bla; confers resistance to ampicillin, carbenicillin, and related antibiotics
   8499..9087    +  rep_origin     ori: high-copy-number ColE1/pMB1/pBR322/pUC origin of replication
   9270..9324    +  CDS            lacI (fragment): lac repressor; lacI; The lac repressor binds to the lac operator to inhibit transcription in E. coli. This inhibition can be relieved by adding lactose or isopropyl-β-D-thiogalactopyranoside (IPTG).
   9330..9423    +  rep_origin     SV40 ori (fragment): SV40 origin of replication
   9448..9485    +  CDS            lacI (fragment): lac repressor; lacI; The lac repressor binds to the lac operator to inhibit transcription in E. coli. This inhibition can be relieved by adding lactose or isopropyl-β-D-thiogalactopyranoside (IPTG).
   9498..9519    +  protein_bind   CAP binding site: CAP binding activates transcription in the presence of cAMP. E. coli catabolite activator protein
   9534..9564    +  promoter       lac promoter: promoter for the E. coli lac operon
   9572..9588    +  protein_bind   lac operator: The lac repressor binds to the lac operator to inhibit transcription in E. coli. This inhibition can be relieved by adding lactose or isopropyl-β-D-thiogalactopyranoside (IPTG). lac repressor encoded by lacI
   9622..9705    +  polyA_signal   SV40 poly(A) signal (fragment): SV40 polyadenylation signal
   9872..329     +  CDS            nef (fragment) (across the origin): NEF_HV1BR - Experimental evidence at protein level: Swiss-Prot protein existence level 1. Extracellular Nef protein targets CD4(+) T-lymphocytes for apoptosis by interacting with CXCR4 surface receptors (PubMed:14990729). From Human immunodeficiency virus type 1 group M subtype B (isolate BRU/LAI) (HIV-1).
