[The description below was written by a language model from this plasmid's Addgene catalogue record and pLannotate feature annotations shown in this document.]
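Description:
pHAGE-PTPN11-Q79R is an HIV-1-derived lentiviral expression plasmid built on the pHAGE backbone and carrying the human PTPN11 gene (encoding the tyrosine phosphatase SHP2) with a Q79R substitution. It is propagated in E. coli through a high-copy ColE1/pUC-type origin and selected with ampicillin via the β-lactamase gene. The viral portion contains a truncated 5' LTR, the Ψ packaging signal with an adjoining gag fragment, the Rev response element, the cPPT/CTS and a U3-deleted 3' LTR. The RNA can therefore be packaged into particles when helper functions are supplied in trans, and the integrated provirus is self-inactivating.

The payload is driven by the constitutive human EF-1α promoter. The PTPN11 open reading frame was introduced by Gateway cloning and sits between attB1 and attB2 sites. The feature table annotates it as a fragment spanning about 1.4 kb, so the annotation may not cover the whole coding region. Downstream are short T3 and T7 promoter sequences, a partial attB4 site and a V5 epitope tag. The record does not indicate whether the V5 tag is in frame with the insert, so a tagged product should not be assumed. An EMCV IRES then allows translation of puromycin N-acetyltransferase from the same transcript, linking puromycin selection of transduced mammalian cells to expression of the insert, and a WPRE boosts transcript stability and expression.

The construct comes from a collection made for systematic functional annotation of somatic mutations found in cancer. It is intended for stable lentiviral expression of this PTPN11 variant in mammalian cells to assess its functional effects.
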