Addgene plasmid #116646: pHAGE-PTPN11-Q79R
Purpose: Lentiviral expression of PTPN11 Q79R
Depositing lab: Gordon Mills & Kenneth Scott. Depositing organization: Baylor College of Medicine. Publication: Systematic Functional Annotation of Somatic Mutations in Cancer. Ng PK, Li J, Jeong KJ, Shao S, Chen H, Tsang YH, Sengupta S, Wang Z, Bhavana VH, Tran R, Soewito S, Minussi DC, Moreno D, Kong K, Dogruluk T, Lu H, Gao J, Tokheim C, Zhou DC, Johnson AM, Zeng J, Ip CKM, Ju Z, Wester M, Yu S, Li Y, Vellano CP, Schultz N, Karchin R, Ding L, Lu Y, Cheung LWT, Chen K, Shaw KR, Meric-Bernstam F, Scott KL, Yi S, Sahni N, Liang H, Mills GB. Cancer Cell. 2018 Mar 12;33(3):450-462.e10. doi: 10.1016/j.ccell.2018.01.021. PubMed 29533785.
Backbone
  Vector backbone: pHAGE
  Vector type: Lentiviral
Growth in bacteria
  Bacterial resistance: Ampicillin, 100 μg/mL
  Growth temperature: 37°C
  Growth strain: Stbl3
  Copy number: High Copy
Gene/Insert
  Gene/Insert name: PTPN11
  Species: H. sapiens (human)
  Mutation: Q79R
  Entrez Gene: PTPN11 (a.k.a. BPTP3, CFC, JMML, METCDS, NS1, PTP-1D, PTP2C, SH-PTP2, SH-PTP3, SHP2)
  Cloning method: Gateway Cloning
Terms and licenses: Academic/Nonprofit Terms; Industry Terms: Not Available to Industry
How to cite: pHAGE-PTPN11-Q79R was a gift from Gordon Mills & Kenneth Scott (Addgene plasmid # 116646 ; http://n2t.net/addgene:116646 ; RRID:Addgene_116646)
